Addgene plasmid #202942: Salsa-BC101-P2A5
Purpose: Expression of barcoded reporter plasmid for PRESTO-Salsa; EGFP/BC101
Depositing lab: Noah Palm. Depositing organization: Yale University. Publication: Highly multiplexed bioactivity screening reveals human and microbiota metabolome-GPCRome interactions. Chen H, Rosen CE, Gonzalez-Hernandez JA, Song D, Potempa J, Ring AM, Palm NW. Cell. 2023 Jul 6;186(14):3095-3110.e19. doi: 10.1016/j.cell.2023.05.024. Epub 2023 Jun 14. PubMed 37321219.
Backbone
  Vector backbone: pCER206
  Vector type: Mammalian Expression
Growth in bacteria
  Bacterial resistance: Ampicillin, 100 μg/mL
  Growth temperature: 37°C
  Growth strain: DH5alpha
  Copy number: High Copy
Gene/Insert
  Gene/Insert name: EGFP/BC101
  Species: Synthetic
  Insert size (bp): 730
  Promoter: Tet Response Element (TRE)
  Cloning method: Restriction Enzyme; 5′ cloning site BsrGI (not destroyed); 3′ cloning site HindIII (not destroyed)
  Sequencing primers: 5′ Custom primer (GAAGCGCGATCACATGG)
Terms and licenses: Academic/Nonprofit Terms; Industry Terms: Not Available to Industry
How to cite: Salsa-BC101-P2A5 was a gift from Noah Palm (Addgene plasmid # 202942 ; http://n2t.net/addgene:202942 ; RRID:Addgene_202942)
