[The description below was written by a language model from this plasmid's Addgene catalogue record and pLannotate feature annotations shown in this document.]
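Description:
Salsa-BC101-P2A5 is a 5.1 kb mammalian expression plasmid built on the pCER206 backbone. It is one member of a set of barcoded reporter plasmids for PRESTO-Salsa, a multiplexed screening platform for GPCR bioactivity. It is propagated in E. coli as a high-copy plasmid through a ColE1/pUC-type origin and is selected with ampicillin via the β-lactamase gene and its native promoter. The feature table shows no intact mammalian selection marker. The short hits to lacI, an aminoglycoside phosphotransferase and SV40 large T antigen are fragments, most likely backbone remnants rather than functional genes.

The payload is a roughly 730 bp synthetic EGFP/BC101 insert under a tetracycline response element. The barcode portion was cloned between BsrGI and HindIII sites, which places it at or just after the 3′ end of the EGFP coding sequence. The barcode itself is not annotated, but this position implies that it is carried on the reporter transcript. The annotation shows a tetO array flanked by minimal promoters facing in opposite directions. A TRE3G-type fragment drives EGFP on the forward strand, with an SV40 polyadenylation signal annotated downstream, though in reverse orientation. A minimal CMV promoter points the other way toward a cloning site fragment, a rabbit β-globin intron, a short β-globin coding segment and a β-globin poly(A) signal. No coding sequence is annotated in that second arm, and the record does not state its role.

TRE promoters are silent until bound by a tetracycline-controlled transactivator, so reporter output depends on a transactivator supplied in trans. The record does not say how the transactivator is delivered or coupled to receptor activity. The barcode presumably lets pooled reporter signals be told apart by sequencing.
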