Features (pLannotate 1.2.2; 17 found; start..end, strand, type, name):
      2..55      +  CDS            lacI (fragment): lac repressor; lacI; The lac repressor binds to the lac operator to inhibit transcription in E. coli. This inhibition can be relieved by adding lactose or isopropyl-β-D-thiogalactopyranoside (IPTG).
    388..443     -  polyA_signal   β-globin poly(A) signal: rabbit β-globin polyadenylation signal (Gil and Proudfoot, 1987)
    518..640     -  CDS            HBB: HBB_COLGU - Experimental evidence at transcript level: Swiss-Prot protein existence level 2. Involved in oxygen transport from the lung to the various peripheral tissues. From Colobus guereza (Mantled guereza) (Eastern black-and-white colobus monkey).
    644..1216    -  intron         β-globin intron: intron from rabbit β-globin gene
   1312..1343    -  misc_feature   MCS (fragment): pUC18/19 multiple cloning site
   1437..1475    -  promoter       minimal CMV promoter: human cytomegalovirus (CMV) immediate early promoter
   1493..1708    -  protein_bind   tetracycline response element (fragment): contains seven copies of the tetracycline operator tetO tetracycline repressor TetR
   1708..1753    +  promoter       TRE3GV promoter (fragment): 3rd-generation Tet-responsive promoter that can be activated by binding of Tet-On® 3G, optimized for retroviral and lentiviral vectors
   1829..1856    +  misc_feature   MCS (fragment): pBluescript multiple cloning site
   1861..2580    +  CDS            EGFP: the original enhanced GFP (Yang et al., 1996) mammalian codon-optimized
   2589..2613    +  misc_feature   MCS (fragment): pBluescript multiple cloning site
   2627..2761    -  polyA_signal   SV40 poly(A) signal: SV40 polyadenylation signal
   2784..2867    -  CDS            large T antigen (fragment): large T antigen from SV40 (simian virus 40)
   2861..3091    -  CDS            str (fragment): STR_KLEPN - Protein inferred from homology: Swiss-Prot protein existence level 3. The aminoglycoside phosphotransferases achieve inactivation of their antibiotic substrates by phosphorylation. From Klebsiella pneumoniae.
   3210..3314    +  promoter       AmpR promoter: bla
   3315..4175    +  CDS            AmpR: β-lactamase; bla; confers resistance to ampicillin, carbenicillin, and related antibiotics
   4346..4934    +  rep_origin     ori: high-copy-number ColE1/pMB1/pBR322/pUC origin of replication
>Addgene plasmid #202942 | Salsa-BC101-P2A5 | addgene full sequence | sequence record 421305 | Addgene NGS Result
AGCGCCCAATACGCAAACCGCCTCTCCCCGCGCGTTGGCCGATTCATTAATGCAGTCGAGGGATCTCCAT
AAGAGAAGAGGGACAGCTATGACTGGGAGTAGTCAGGAGAGGAGGAAAAATCTGGCTAGTAAAACATGTA
AGGAAAATTTTAGGGATGTTAAAGAAAAAAATAACACAAAACAAAATATAAAAAAAATCTAACCTCAAGT
CAAGGCTTTTCTATGGAATAAGGAATGGACAGCAGGGGGCTGTTTCATATACTGATGACCTCTTTATAGC
CAACCTTTGTTCATGGCAGCCAGCATATGGGCATATGTTGCCAAACTCTAAACCAAATACTCATTCTGAT
GTTTTAAATGATTTGCCCTCCCATATGTCCTTCCGAGTGAGAGACACAAAAAATTCCAACACACTATTGC
AATGAAAATAAATTTCCTTTATTAGCCAGAAGTCAGATGCTCAAGGGGCTTCATGATGTCCCCATAATTT
TTGGCAGAGGGAAAAAGATCGATCTCAGTGGTATTTGTGAGCCAGGGCATTGGCCACACCAGCCACCACC
TTCTGATAGGCAGCCTGCACCTGAGGAGTGAATTCTTTGCCAAAATGATGAGACAGCACAACAACCAGCA
CGTTGCCCAGGAGCTGTAGGAAAGAGAAGAAGGCATGAACATGGTTAGCAGAGGGGCCCGGTTTGGACTC
AGAGTATTTTATCCTCATCTCAAACAGTGTATATCATTGTAACCATAAAGAGAAAGGCAGGATGATGACC
AGGGTGTAGTTGTTTCTACCAATAAGAATATTTCCACGCCAGCCAGAATTTATATGCAGAAATATTCTAC
CTTATCATTTAATTATAACAATTGTTCTCTAAAACTGTGCTGAAGTACAATATAATATACCCTGATTGCC
TTGAAAAAAAAGTGATTAGAGAAAGTACTTACAATCTGACAAATAAACAAAAGTGAATTTAAAAATTCGT
TACAAATGCAAGCTAAAGTTTAACGAAAAAGTTACAGAAAATGAAAAGAAAATAAGAGGAGACAATGGTT
GTCAACAGAGTAGAAAGTGAAAGAAACAAAATTATCATGAGGGTCCATGGTGATACAAGGGACATCTTCC
CATTCTAAACAACACCCTGAAAACTTTGCCCCCTCCATATAACATGAATTTTACAATAGCGAAAAAGAAA
GAACAATCAAGGGTCCCCAAACTCACCCTGAAGTTCTCAGCTCTAGAGATATCGTCGAGGCCGCGCTAGC
GTTTAAACTGTCGACCTTAATTAAGAGATCTGCTCGAGGCGCGTCAGCTGACTAGAGGATCCCCGGGTAC
CGAGCTCGAATTCGGGGCCGCGGAGGCTGGATCGGTCCCGGTGTCTTCTATGGAGGTCAAAACAGCGTGG
ATGGCGTCTCCAGGCGATCTGACGGTTCACTAAACGAGCTCTGCTTATATAGGCCTCCCACCGTACACGC
CTACCTCGACCCGGGTACCGAGCTCGACTTTCACTTTTCTCTATCACTGATAGGGAGTGGTAAACTCGAC
TTTCACTTTTCTCTATCACTGATAGGGAGTGGTAAACTCGACTTTCACTTTTCTCTATCACTGATAGGGA
GTGGTAAACTCGACTTTCACTTTTCTCTATCACTGATAGGGAGTGGTAAACTCGACTTTCACTTTTCTCT
ATCACTGATAGGGAGTGGTAAACTCGACCTATATAAGCAGAGCTCGTTTAGTGAACCGTCAGATCGCCTG
GAGACGCCATCCACGCTGTTTTGACCTCCATAGAAGACACCGGGACCGATCCAGCCTCCGCGGCCCCGAA
TTCCTGCAGCGGCCGCTCTAGAACTAGTGGATCCCCGCGGATGGTGAGCAAGGGCGAGGAGCTGTTCACC
GGGGTGGTGCCCATCCTGGTCGAGCTGGACGGCGACGTAAACGGCCACAAGTTCAGCGTGTCCGGCGAGG
GCGAGGGCGATGCCACCTACGGCAAGCTGACCCTGAAGTTCATCTGCACCACCGGCAAGCTGCCCGTGCC
CTGGCCCACCCTCGTGACCACCCTGACCTACGGCGTGCAGTGCTTCAGCCGCTACCCCGACCACATGAAG
CAGCACGACTTCTTCAAGTCCGCCATGCCCGAAGGCTACGTCCAGGAGCGCACCATCTTCTTCAAGGACG
ACGGCAACTACAAGACCCGCGCCGAGGTGAAGTTCGAGGGCGACACCCTGGTGAACCGCATCGAGCTGAA
GGGCATCGACTTCAAGGAGGACGGCAACATCCTGGGGCACAAGCTGGAGTACAACTACAACAGCCACAAC
GTCTATATCATGGCCGACAAGCAGAAGAACGGCATCAAGGTGAACTTCAAGATCCGCCACAACATCGAGG
ACGGCAGCGTGCAGCTCGCCGACCACTACCAGCAGAACACCCCCATCGGCGACGGCCCCGTGCTGCTGCC
CGACAACCACTACCTGAGCACCCAGTCCGCCCTGAGCAAAGACCCCAACGAGAAGCGCGATCACATGGTC
CTGCTGGAGTTCGTGACCGCCGCCGGGATCACTCTCGGCATGGACGAGCTGTACAAGTAAAAGCGTTTAG
GAATTCGATATCAAGCTTGTCGACCTAGTTCTAGAGGATCCAGACATGATAAGATACATTGATGAGTTTG
GACAAACCACAACTAGAATGCAGTGAAAAAAATGCTTTATTTGTGAAATTTGTGATGCTATTGCTTTATT
TGTAACCATTATAAGCTGCAATAAACAAGTTAACAACAACAATTGCATTCATTTTATGTTTCAGGTTCAG
GGGGAGGTGTGGGAGGTTTTTTAAAGCAAGTAAAACCTCTACAAATGTGGTATGGCTGATTATGATCCTG
CAAGCCTCGTCGTCCTGGCCGGACCACGCTATCTGTGCAAGGTCCCCGGCCCCGGACGCGCGCTCCATGA
GCAGAGCGCCCGCCGCCGAGGCGAAGACTCGGGCGGCGCCCTGCCCGTCCCACCAGGTCAACAGGCGGTA
ACCGGCCTCTTCATCGGGAATGCGCGCGACCTTCAGCATCGCCGGCATGTCCCCCTGGCGGACGGGAAGT
ATCCAGCTCGACCAAGCTGGCCGCGTCGAGTGAAGACGAAAGGGCCTCGTGATACGCCTATTTTTATAGG
TTAATGTCATGATAATAATGGTTTCTTAGACGTCAGGTGGCACTTTTCGGGGAAATGTGCGCGGAACCCC
TATTTGTTTATTTTTCTAAATACATTCAAATATGTATCCGCTCATGAGACAATAACCCTGATAAATGCTT
CAATAATATTGAAAAAGGAAGAGTATGAGTATTCAACATTTCCGTGTCGCCCTTATTCCCTTTTTTGCGG
CATTTTGCCTTCCTGTTTTTGCTCACCCAGAAACGCTGGTGAAAGTAAAAGATGCTGAAGATCAGTTGGG
TGCACGAGTGGGTTACATCGAACTGGATCTCAACAGCGGTAAGATCCTTGAGAGTTTTCGCCCCGAAGAA
CGTTTTCCAATGATGAGCACTTTTAAAGTTCTGCTATGTGGCGCGGTATTATCCCGTGTTGACGCCGGGC
AAGAGCAACTCGGTCGCCGCATACACTATTCTCAGAATGACTTGGTTGAGTACTCACCAGTCACAGAAAA
GCATCTTACGGATGGCATGACAGTAAGAGAATTATGCAGTGCTGCCATAACCATGAGTGATAACACTGCG
GCCAACTTACTTCTGACAACGATCGGAGGACCGAAGGAGCTAACCGCTTTTTTGCACAACATGGGGGATC
ATGTAACTCGCCTTGATCGTTGGGAACCGGAGCTGAATGAAGCCATACCAAACGACGAGCGTGACACCAC
GATGCCTGTAGCAATGGCAACAACGTTGCGCAAACTATTAACTGGCGAACTACTTACTCTAGCTTCCCGG
CAACAATTAATAGACTGGATGGAGGCGGATAAAGTTGCAGGACCACTTCTGCGCTCGGCCCTTCCGGCTG
GCTGGTTTATTGCTGATAAATCTGGAGCCGGTGAGCGTGGGTCTCGCGGTATCATTGCAGCACTGGGGCC
AGATGGTAAGCCCTCCCGTATCGTAGTTATCTACACGACGGGGAGTCAGGCAACTATGGATGAACGAAAT
AGACAGATCGCTGAGATAGGTGCCTCACTGATTAAGCATTGGTAACTGTCAGACCAAGTTTACTCATATA
TACTTTAGATTGATTTAAAACTTCATTTTTAATTTAAAAGGATCTAGGTGAAGATCCTTTTTGATAATCT
CATGACCAAAATCCCTTAACGTGAGTTTTCGTTCCACTGAGCGTCAGACCCCGTAGAAAAGATCAAAGGA
TCTTCTTGAGATCCTTTTTTTCTGCGCGTAATCTGCTGCTTGCAAACAAAAAAACCACCGCTACCAGCGG
TGGTTTGTTTGCCGGATCAAGAGCTACCAACTCTTTTTCCGAAGGTAACTGGCTTCAGCAGAGCGCAGAT
ACCAAATACTGTTCTTCTAGTGTAGCCGTAGTTAGGCCACCACTTCAAGAACTCTGTAGCACCGCCTACA
TACCTCGCTCTGCTAATCCTGTTACCAGTGGCTGCTGCCAGTGGCGATAAGTCGTGTCTTACCGGGTTGG
ACTCAAGACGATAGTTACCGGATAAGGCGCAGCGGTCGGGCTGAACGGGGGGTTCGTGCACACAGCCCAG
CTTGGAGCGAACGACCTACACCGAACTGAGATACCTACAGCGTGAGCTATGAGAAAGCGCCACGCTTCCC
GAAGGGAGAAAGGCGGACAGGTATCCGGTAAGCGGCAGGGTCGGAACAGGAGAGCGCACGAGGGAGCTTC
CAGGGGGAAACGCCTGGTATCTTTATAGTCCTGTCGGGTTTCGCCACCTCTGACTTGAGCGTCGATTTTT
GTGATGCTCGTCAGGGGGGCGGAGCCTATGGAAAAACGCCAGCAACGCGGCCTTTTTACGGTTCCTGGCC
TTTTGCTGGCCTTTTGCTCACATGTTCTTTCCTGCGTTATCCCCTGATTCTGTGGATAACCGTATTACCG
CCTTTGAGTGAGCTGATACCGCTCGCCGCAGCCGAACGACCGAGCGCAGCGAGTCAGTGAGCGAGGAAGC
GGAAG
