>Addgene plasmid #202942 | Salsa-BC101-P2A5 | depositor partial sequence | sequence record 393815 | BC101
AAGCGTTTAG
